>Addgene plasmid #11735 | pCMV5B-Flag-Smad1 | addgene partial sequence | sequence record 18430 | CMV-F 5'-CGCAAATGGGCGGTAGGCGTG-3'
GTGAACCGTCAGAATTGATCTGGTACCACGCGTATCGATACCATGGACTACAAGGACGACGATGACAAGG
GTCGACAAGTGACAAGTTTATTTTCCTTTACAAGTCCAGCTGTGAAGAGACTTCTTGGGTGGAAACAGGG
CGATGAAGAAGAAAAATGGGCAGAGAAAGCTGTTGATGCTTTGGTGAAAAAACTGAAGAAAAAGAAAGGT
GCCATGGAGGAACTGGAAAAGGCCTTGAGCTGCCCAGGGCAACCGAGTAACTGTGTCACCATTCCCCGCT
CTCTGGATGGCAGGCTGCAAGTCTCCCACCGGAAGGGACTGCCTCATGTCATTTACTGCCGTGTGTGGCG
CTGGCCCGATCTTCAGAGCCACCATGAACTAAAACCACTGGAATGCTGTGAGTTTCCTTTTGGTTCCAAG
CAGAAGGAGGTCTGCATCAATCCCTACCACTATAAGAGAGTAGAAAGCCCTGTACTTCCTCCTGTGCTGG
TTCCAAGACACAGCGAATATAATCCTCAGCACAGCCTCTTAGCTCAGTTCCGTAACTTAGGACAAAATGA
GCCTCACATGCCACTCAACGCCACTTTTCCAGATTCTTTCCAGCAACCCAACAGCCACCCGTTTCCTCAC
TCTCCCAATAGCAGTTACCCAAACTCTCCTGGGAGCAGCAGCAGCACCTACCCTCACTCTCCCACCAGCT
CAGACCCAGGAAGCCCTTTCCAGATGCCAGCTGATACGCCCCCACCTGCTTACCTGCCTC
