[The description below was written by a language model from this plasmid's Addgene catalogue record.]
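Description:
pCMV5B-Flag-Smad1 is a mammalian expression plasmid built on the pCMV5B backbone (about 4.7 kb without insert) that carries the human SMAD1 coding sequence, an insert of roughly 1.4 kb. It is maintained in E. coli as a high-copy plasmid under ampicillin selection. The record lists no mammalian selection marker and provides no feature table, so the origin of replication, polyadenylation signal and other backbone elements are not documented here. The promoter is likewise not stated explicitly, although the backbone name and the use of a CMV forward sequencing primer indicate that the insert sits downstream of a cytomegalovirus immediate-early promoter, which gives strong constitutive expression in many transfected mammalian cell lines.

The SMAD1 open reading frame was placed between ClaI and BamHI sites, both of which remain intact, so the insert can be excised or transferred to another vector. A Flag epitope is fused to the N terminus of the protein, allowing the exogenous Smad1 to be detected by immunoblotting or immunofluorescence, or recovered by immunoprecipitation with anti-Flag antibodies, and distinguished from the endogenous protein. SMAD1, also known as MADR1 or MADH1, is a receptor-regulated Smad that transduces bone morphogenetic protein signals from the cell surface to the nucleus. The associated publication characterised it as a MAD-related protein functioning in BMP2 signalling. The construct is therefore suited to transient overexpression studies of BMP pathway activation, such as examining Smad1 phosphorylation, subcellular localisation, protein interactions and transcriptional responses.
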