Addgene plasmid #11735: pCMV5B-Flag-Smad1
Depositing lab: Jeff Wrana. Depositing organization: Sinai Health System. Publication: MADR1, a MAD-related protein that functions in BMP2 signaling pathways. Hoodless PA, Haerry T, Abdollah S, Stapleton M, O'Connor MB, Attisano L, Wrana JL. Cell. 1996 May 17. 85(4):489-500. 10.1016/S0092-8674(00)81250-7 PubMed 8653785.
Backbone
  Vector backbone: pCMV5B
  Backbone size w/o insert (bp): 4700
  Vector type: Mammalian Expression
Growth in bacteria
  Bacterial resistance: Ampicillin, 100 μg/mL
  Growth temperature: 37°C
  Growth strain: DH5alpha
  Copy number: High Copy
Gene/Insert
  Gene/Insert name: SMAD1
  Species: H. sapiens (human)
  Insert size (bp): 1400
  GenBank ID: NM_005900
  Entrez Gene: SMAD1 (a.k.a. BSP-1, BSP1, JV4-1, JV41, MADH1, MADR1)
  Tag / fusion protein: Flag (N terminal on insert)
  Cloning method: Restriction Enzyme; 5′ cloning site ClaI (not destroyed); 3′ cloning site BamHI (not destroyed)
  Sequencing primers: 5′ CMV-F
Terms and licenses: Academic/Nonprofit Terms; Industry Terms
How to cite: pCMV5B-Flag-Smad1 was a gift from Jeff Wrana (Addgene plasmid # 11735 ; http://n2t.net/addgene:11735 ; RRID:Addgene_11735)
